>Addgene plasmid #161563 | pJM577 ZF6x6-C 3xFLAG-NLS-DsDed-intN in TUPV2 | addgene full sequence | sequence record 318348 | Addgene NGS Result
ACTCTTCCTTTTTCAATATTATTGAAGCATTTATCAGGGTTATTGTCTCATGAGCGGATACATATTTGAA
TGTATTTAGAAAAATAAACAAATAGGGGTTCCGCGCACATTTCCCCGAAAAGTGCCACCTGACGTCGACG
GATCGGGAGATCGAAGACGGGCAAAACCGATGTTGACGGACTAATCCTGACAAGATCTGCGAGGTGTAGG
GGACGCGAGTGTAGGGGTGAGCTGTGTAGGGGGACTAAGTGTAGGGGACGCGAGTGTAGGGGTGAGCTGT
GTAGGGGAACGCTCTCTAGAGGGTATATAATGGGGGCCACTAGTCTACTACCAGAGCTCATCGCTAGCGC
CACCATGGATTATAAGGATCACGATGGCGACTACAAGGACCACGATATTGACTACAAAGACGATGACGAT
AAAATGGCTCCTAAGAAAAAGCGCAAAGTCGGTATCCATGGCGTTCCCGGATCAGGCTCCGGAAGTGGCT
CCATGGATAGCACTGAGAACGTCATCAAGCCCTTCATGCGCTTCAAGGTGCACATGGAGGGCTCCGTGAA
CGGCCACGAGTTCGAGATCGAGGGCGAGGGCGAGGGCAAGCCCTACGAGGGCACCCAGACCGCCAAGCTC
CAGGTGACCAAGGGCGGCCCCCTGCCCTTCGCCTGGGACATCCTGTCCCCCCAGTTCCAGTACGGCTCCA
AGGTGTACGTGAAGCACCCCGCCGACATCCCCGACTACAAGAAGCTGTCCTTCCCCGAGGGCTTCAAGTG
GGAGAAGGTGATGAACTTCGAGGACGGCGGCGTGGTGACCGTGACCCAGGACTCCTCCCTCCAGGACGGC
ACCTTCATCTACCACGTGAAGTTCATCGGCGTGAACTTCCCCTCCGACGGCCCCGTAATGCAGAAGAAAA
CTCTGGGCTGGGAGCCCTCCACCGAGCGCCTGTACCCCCGCGACGGCGTGCTGAAGGGCGAGATCCACAA
GGCGCTGAAGCTGAAGGGCGGCGGCCACTACCTGGTGGAGTTCAAGTCAATCTACATGGCCAAGAAGCCC
GTGAAGCTGCCCGGCTACTACTACGTGGACTCCAAGCTGGACATCACCTCCCACAACGAGGACTACACCG
TGGTGGAGCAGTACGAGCGCGCCGAGGCCCGCCACCACCTGTTCCAGTCTGGTTCTGGTTCTGGTTCAGG
ATCCGGTGGTGGCGGGTCTGGAGGAGGAGGTACTGGTGGAGGTGGCACTGGTACCAGAAGCGGATACTGC
CTGGACCTGAAGACCCAGGTGCAGACCCCTCAGGGCATGAAGGAGATCAGCAACATCCAGGTGGGCGACC
TGGTGCTGAGCAACACCGGCTACAACGAGGTGCTGAACGTGTTCCCCAAGAGCAAGAAGAAGAGCTACAA
GATCACCCTGGAGGACGGCAAGGAGATCATCTGCAGCGAGGAGCACCTGTTCCCCACCCAGACCGGCGAG
ATGAACATCAGCGGCGGCCTGAAGGAGGGCATGTGCCTGTACGTGAAGGAGTGAGCGGCCGCTCGAGTCT
AGAGGGCCCGTTTAAACCCGCTGATCAGCCTCGACTGTGCCTTCTAGTTGCCAGCCATCTGTTGTTTGCC
CCTCCCCCGTGCCTTCCTTGACCCTGGAAGGTGCCACTCCCACTGTCCTTTCCTAATAAAATGAGGAAAT
TGCATCGCATTGTCTGAGTAGGTGTCATTCTATTCTGGGGGGTGGGGTGGGGCAGGACAGCAAGGGGGAG
GATTGGGAAGTCAATAGCAGGCATGCTGGGGATGCGGTGGGCTCTATGGCTTCTGAGGCAGGTCGAAGAA
CTATTTCCTGGCTGTTACGCGAGCGCATCGCGATAAGCTCTAGAGGGACAGCCCCCCCCCAAAGCCCCCA
GGGATGTAATTACGTCCCTCCCCCGCTAGGGGGCAGCAGCGAGCCGCCCGGGGCTCCGCTCCGGTCCGGC
GCTCCCCCCGCATCCCCGAGCCGGCAGCGTGCGGGGACAGCCCGGGCACGGGGAAGGTGGCACGGGATCG
CTTTCCTCTGAACGCTTCTCGCTGCTCTTTGAGCCTGCAGACACCTGGGGGGATACGGGGAAAAAGCTTT
AGGCTGAAAGAGAGATTTAGAATGACAGAATCATAGAACGGCCTGCGTACGGATGGGGCTCTAGCTCTAG
AGCTTGATATCGAATTCCTGCAGCCCCGCTAGAGGGACAGCCCCCCCCCAAAGCCCCCAGGGATGTAATT
ACGTCCCTCCCCCGCTAGGGGGCAGCAGCGAGCCGCCCGGGGCTCCGCTCCGGTCCGGCGCTCCCCCCGC
ATCCCCGAGCCGGCAGCGTGCGGGGACAGCCCGGGCACGGGGAAGGTGGCACGGGATCGCTTTCCTCTGA
ACGCTTCTCGCTGCTCTTTGAGCCTGCAGACACCTGGGGGGATACGGGGAAAAAGCTTTAGGCTGAAAGA
GAGATTTAGAATGACAGAATCATAGAACGGCCTGGGCGCGCCTGGTGGCGAACGATCAACAGACGGGAGA
GGACTAAAGTCTTCGCTGACAGCGACCGGACTCTAGGGGGTATCCCC
[124 nt withheld, positions 2568-2691]
C
[91 nt withheld, positions 2693-2783]
A
[49 nt withheld, positions 2785-2833]
CCTTTGACGTTGGAGTCCACGTTCTTT
[37 nt withheld, positions 2861-2897]
ACCCTATCTCGGTCTATTCTTTTGATTTATAAGGGATTTTGCCGATTTCGGCCTATTGGTTAAAAAATGA
GCTGATTTAACAAAAATTTAACGCGAATTAATTCTGTGGAATGTGTGTCAGTTAGGCTCAATTAGTCAGC
AACCATAGTCCCGCCCCTAACTCCGCCCATCCCGCCCCTAACTCCGCCCAGTTCCGCCCATTCTCCGCCC
CATGGCTGACTAATTTTTTTTATTTATGCAGAGGCCGAGGCCGCCTCTGCCTCTGAGCTATTCCAGAAGT
AGTGAGGAGGCTTTTTTGGAGGCCTAGGCTTTTGCAAAAAGCTCCCGGGAGCTTGTATATCCATTTTCGG
AGGTTGGGCTTCGGAATCGTTTTCCGGGACGCCGGCTGGATGATCCTCCAGCGCGGGGATCTCATGCTGG
AGTTCTTCGCCCACCCCAACTTGTTTATTGCAGCTTATAATGGTTACAAATAAAGCAATAGCATCACAAA
TTTCACAAATAAAGCATTTTTTTCACTGCATTCTAGTTGTGGTTTGTCCAAACTCATCAATGTATCTTAT
CATGTCTGTATACCGTCGACCTCTAGCTAGAGCTTGGCGTAATCATGGTCATAGCTGTTTCCTGTGTGAA
ATTGTTATCCGCTCACAATTCCACACAACATACGAGCCGGAAGCATAAAGTGTAAAGCCTGGGGTGCCTA
ATGAGTGAGCTAACTCACATTAATTGCGTTGCGCTCACTGCCCGCTTTCCAGTCGGGAAACCTGTCGTGC
CAGCTGCATTAATGAATCGGCCAACGCGCGGGGAGAGGCGGTTTGCGTATTGGGCGCTCTTCCGCTTCCT
CGCTCACTGACTCGCTGCGCTCGGTCGTTCGGCTGCGGCGAGCGGTATCAGCTCACTCAAAGGCGGTAAT
ACGGTTATCCACAGAATCAGGGGATAACGCAGGAAAGAACATGTGAGCAAAAGGCCAGCAAAAGGCCAGG
AACCGTAAAAAGGCCGCGTTGCTGGCGTTTTTCCATAGGCTCCGCCCCCCTGACGAGCATCACAAAAATC
GACGCTCAAGTCAGAGGTGGCGAAACCCGACAGGACTATAAAGATACCAGGCGTTTCCCCCTGGAAGCTC
CCTCGTGCGCTCTCCTGTTCCGACCCTGCCGCTTACCGGATACCTGTCCGCCTTTCTCCCTTCGGGAAGC
GTGGCGCTTTCTCATAGCTCACGCTGTAGGTATCTCAGTTCGGTGTAGGTCGTTCGCTCCAAGCTGGGCT
GTGTGCACGAACCCCCCGTTCAGCCCGACCGCTGCGCCTTATCCGGTAACTATCGTCTTGAGTCCAACCC
GGTAAGACACGACTTATCGCCACTGGCAGCAGCCACTGGTAACAGGATTAGCAGAGCGAGGTATGTAGGC
GGTGCTACAGAGTTCTTGAAGTGGTGGCCTAACTACGGCTACACTAGAAGAACAGTATTTGGTATCTGCG
CTCTGCTGAAGCCAGTTACCTTCGGAAAAAGAGTTGGTAGCTCTTGATCCGGCAAACAAACCACCGCTGG
TAGCGGTGGTTTTTTTGTTTGCAAGCAGCAGATTACGCGCAGAAAAAAAGGATCTCAAGAAGATCCTTTG
ATCTTTTCTACGGGGTCTGACGCTCAGTGGAACGAAAACTCACGTTAAGGGATTTTGGTCATGAGATTAT
CAAAAAGGATCTTCACCTAGATCCTTTTAAATTAAAAATGAAGTTTTAAATCAATCTAAAGTATATATGA
GTAAACTTGGTCTGACAGTTACCAATGCTTAATCAGTGAGGCACCTATCTCAGCGATCTGTCTATTTCGT
TCATCCATAGTTGCCTGACTCCCCGTCGTGTAGATAACTACGATACGGGAGGGCTTACCATCTGGCCCCA
GTGCTGCAATGATACCGCGAGATCCACGCTCACCGGCTCCAGATTTATCAGCAATAAACCAGCCAGCCGG
AAGGGCCGAGCGCAGAAGTGGTCCTGCAACTTTATCCGCCTCCATCCAGTCTATTAATTGTTGCCGGGAA
GCTAGAGTAAGTAGTTCGCCAGTTAATAGTTTGCGCAACGTTGTTGCCATTGCTACAGGCATCGTGGTGT
CACGCTCGTCGTTTGGTATGGCTTCATTCAGCTCCGGTTCCCAACGATCAAGGCGAGTTACATGATCCCC
CATGTTGTGCAAAAAAGCGGTTAGCTCCTTCGGTCCTCCGATCGTTGTCAGAAGTAAGTTGGCCGCAGTG
TTATCACTCATGGTTATGGCAGCACTGCATAATTCTCTTACTGTCATGCCATCCGTAAGATGCTTTTCTG
TGACTGGTGAGTACTCAACCAAGTCATTCTGAGAATAGTGTATGCGGCGACCGAGTTGCTCTTGCCCGGC
GTCAATACGGGATAATACCGCGCCACATAGCAGAACTTTAAAAGTGCTCATCATTGGAAAACGTTCTTCG
GGGCGAAAACTCTCAAGGATCTTACCGCTGTTGAGATCCAGTTCGATGTAACCCACTCGTGCACCCAACT
GATCTTCAGCATCTTTTACTTTCACCAGCGTTTCTGGGTGAGCAAAAACAGGAAGGCAAAATGCCGCAAA
AAAGGGAATAAGGGCGACACGGAAATGTTGAATACTCAT
Features (pLannotate 1.2.2; 17 found; start..end, strand, type, name):
      1..105     -  promoter       AmpR promoter: bla
    297..313     +  promoter       minP (fragment): minimal TATA-box promoter with low basal activity
    400..423     +  CDS            3xFLAG (fragment): three tandem FLAG® epitope tags
    493..1167    +  CDS            DsRed-Express2: DsRed-Express2 is a basic (constitutively fluorescent) orange fluorescent protein published in 2008, derived from Discosoma sp.. It is reported to be a rapidly-maturing protein.
   1575..1686    +  polyA_signal   bGH poly(A) signal: bovine growth hormone polyadenylation signal
   2171..2196    -  misc_feature   MCS (fragment): pBluescript multiple cloning site
   2568..2996    +  rep_origin     f1 ori (sequence partly withheld): f1 bacteriophage origin of replication; arrow indicates direction of (+) strand synthesis
   3001..3023    +  promoter       SV40 promoter (fragment): SV40 enhancer and early promoter
   3024..3215    +  promoter       SV40 promoter: SV40 early promoter
   3242..3340    +  CDS            ble (fragment): BLE_KLEPN - Experimental evidence at protein level: Swiss-Prot protein existence level 1. Binding protein with a strong affinity to the bleomycin family of antibiotics. Binds to CL990; an antimitotic-antibiotic compound. From Klebsiella pneumoniae.
   3335..3456    +  polyA_signal   SV40 poly(A) signal: SV40 polyadenylation signal
   3529..3545    -  protein_bind   lac operator: The lac repressor binds to the lac operator to inhibit transcription in E. coli. This inhibition can be relieved by adding lactose or isopropyl-β-D-thiogalactopyranoside (IPTG). lac repressor encoded by lacI
   3553..3583    -  promoter       lac promoter: promoter for the E. coli lac operon
   3598..3619    -  protein_bind   CAP binding site: CAP binding activates transcription in the presence of cAMP. E. coli catabolite activator protein
   3632..3724    -  CDS            lacI (fragment): lac repressor; lacI; The lac repressor binds to the lac operator to inhibit transcription in E. coli. This inhibition can be relieved by adding lactose or isopropyl-β-D-thiogalactopyranoside (IPTG).
   3907..4495    -  rep_origin     ori: high-copy-number ColE1/pMB1/pBR322/pUC origin of replication
   4666..5526    -  CDS            AmpR: β-lactamase; bla; confers resistance to ampicillin, carbenicillin, and related antibiotics
