[The description below was written by a language model from this plasmid's Addgene catalogue record and pLannotate feature annotations shown in this document.]
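Description:
pJM577 is a 5.5 kb mammalian expression plasmid for synthetic biology, built in the TUPV2 transcription-unit backbone (derived from pJM451, with the insert cloned between BglII and NotI). It is propagated in E. coli as a high-copy plasmid through a ColE1/pUC-type origin and selected with ampicillin via the β-lactamase gene and its bla promoter. The backbone also carries an f1 phage origin, lac promoter/operator remnants, and an SV40 early promoter followed by only a short fragment of a bleomycin-resistance (ble) gene and an SV40 poly(A) signal. The feature table therefore shows no intact mammalian selection marker, and the EBFP2-P2A-BlastR cassette named in the parental backbone is not annotated here.

The payload is a single inducible transcription unit. The ZF6x6-C promoter is a synthetic promoter; the annotation detects only its minimal TATA-box core, and the name suggests an upstream array of binding sites for a cognate ZF6 zinc-finger transcription factor, although the record does not describe its architecture. Such a minimal promoter should have low basal activity, with expression depending on a matching synthetic activator. It drives an N-terminal 3xFLAG epitope tag, a nuclear localisation signal, a domain called DsDed that the annotation matches to DsRed-Express2, and "intN", presumably the N-terminal half of a split intein occupying the unannotated stretch before the bGH polyadenylation signal. The record does not define DsDed; the name hints at a non-fluorescent DsRed-derived variant. With a partner carrying the complementary intein half, such a protein could take part in protein trans-splicing, making the plasmid a component for assembling designed genetic programs in transfected mammalian cells, with FLAG allowing detection.
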