Addgene plasmid #161563: pJM577 ZF6x6-C 3xFLAG-NLS-DsDed-intN in TUPV2
Purpose: Inducible expression of 3xFLAG-NLS-DsDed-intN under the ZF6x6-C promoter
Depositing lab: Joshua Leonard. Depositing organization: Northwestern University. Publication: Model-guided design of mammalian genetic programs. Muldoon JJ, Kandula V, Hong M, Donahue PS, Boucher JD, Bagheri N, Leonard JN. Sci Adv. 2021 Feb 19;7(8). pii: 7/8/eabe9375. doi: 10.1126/sciadv.abe9375. Print 2021 Feb. PubMed 33608279.
Backbone
  Vector backbone: pJM451 EF1α EBFP2-P2A-BlastR (TUPV2)
  Vector type: Mammalian Expression, Synthetic Biology
Growth in bacteria
  Bacterial resistance: Ampicillin, 100 μg/mL
  Growth temperature: 37°C
  Growth strain: DH5alpha
  Copy number: High Copy
Gene/Insert
  Gene/Insert name: 3xFLAG-NLS-DsDed-intN
  Species: Synthetic
  Promoter: ZF6x6-C
  Tag / fusion protein: 3x-FLAG (N terminal on insert)
  Cloning method: Restriction Enzyme; 5′ cloning site BglII (not destroyed); 3′ cloning site NotI (not destroyed)
  Sequencing primers: 5′ CGACACGGAAATGTTGAATAC; 3′ CAGTGGGAGTGGCACCTTCC
Terms and licenses: Academic/Nonprofit Terms; Industry Terms: Not Available to Industry
How to cite: pJM577 ZF6x6-C 3xFLAG-NLS-DsDed-intN in TUPV2 was a gift from Joshua Leonard (Addgene plasmid # 161563 ; http://n2t.net/addgene:161563 ; RRID:Addgene_161563)
