>Addgene plasmid #161563 | pJM577 ZF6x6-C 3xFLAG-NLS-DsDed-intN in TUPV2 | depositor partial sequence | sequence record 313030 | ZF6x6-C promoter
AGATCTGCGAGGTGTAGGGGACGCGAGTGTAGGGGTGAGCTGTGTAGGGGGACTAAGTGTAGGGGACGCG
AGTGTAGGGGTGAGCTGTGTAGGGGAACGCTCTCTAGAGGGTATATAATGGGGGCCACTAGTCTACTACC
AGAGCTCATCGCTAGC
