>Addgene plasmid #161563 | pJM577 ZF6x6-C 3xFLAG-NLS-DsDed-intN in TUPV2 | depositor partial sequence | sequence record 313031 | 3xFLAG-NLS-DsDed-intN gene
ATGGATTATAAGGATCACGATGGCGACTACAAGGACCACGATATTGACTACAAAGACGATGACGATAAAA
TGGCTCCTAAGAAAAAGCGCAAAGTCGGTATCCATGGCGTTCCCGGATCAGGCTCCGGAAGTGGCTCCAT
GGATAGCACTGAGAACGTCATCAAGCCCTTCATGCGCTTCAAGGTGCACATGGAGGGCTCCGTGAACGGC
CACGAGTTCGAGATCGAGGGCGAGGGCGAGGGCAAGCCCTACGAGGGCACCCAGACCGCCAAGCTCCAGG
TGACCAAGGGCGGCCCCCTGCCCTTCGCCTGGGACATCCTGTCCCCCCAGTTCCAGTACGGCTCCAAGGT
GTACGTGAAGCACCCCGCCGACATCCCCGACTACAAGAAGCTGTCCTTCCCCGAGGGCTTCAAGTGGGAG
AAGGTGATGAACTTCGAGGACGGCGGCGTGGTGACCGTGACCCAGGACTCCTCCCTCCAGGACGGCACCT
TCATCTACCACGTGAAGTTCATCGGCGTGAACTTCCCCTCCGACGGCCCCGTAATGCAGAAGAAAACTCT
GGGCTGGGAGCCCTCCACCGAGCGCCTGTACCCCCGCGACGGCGTGCTGAAGGGCGAGATCCACAAGGCG
CTGAAGCTGAAGGGCGGCGGCCACTACCTGGTGGAGTTCAAGTCAATCTACATGGCCAAGAAGCCCGTGA
AGCTGCCCGGCTACTACTACGTGGACTCCAAGCTGGACATCACCTCCCACAACGAGGACTACACCGTGGT
GGAGCAGTACGAGCGCGCCGAGGCCCGCCACCACCTGTTCCAGTCTGGTTCTGGTTCTGGTTCAGGATCC
GGTGGTGGCGGGTCTGGAGGAGGAGGTACTGGTGGAGGTGGCACTGGTACCAGAAGCGGATACTGCCTGG
ACCTGAAGACCCAGGTGCAGACCCCTCAGGGCATGAAGGAGATCAGCAACATCCAGGTGGGCGACCTGGT
GCTGAGCAACACCGGCTACAACGAGGTGCTGAACGTGTTCCCCAAGAGCAAGAAGAAGAGCTACAAGATC
ACCCTGGAGGACGGCAAGGAGATCATCTGCAGCGAGGAGCACCTGTTCCCCACCCAGACCGGCGAGATGA
ACATCAGCGGCGGCCTGAAGGAGGGCATGTGCCTGTACGTGAAGGAGTGA
